Addgene plasmid #202436: pLX209-neo-HA-Ub-T2A-Tet3G
Purpose: Bicistronic expression of HA-tagged Ubiquitin (HA-Ubiquitin) and Tet-On 3G transactivator (Tet3G)
Depositing lab: William Hahn. Depositing organization: Dana-Farber Cancer Institute. Publication: A Ubiquitination Cascade Regulating the Integrated Stress Response and Survival in Carcinomas. Cervia LD, Shibue T, Borah AA, Gaeta B, He L, Leung L, Li N, Moyer SM, Shim BH, Dumont N, Gonzalez A, Bick NR, Kazachkova M, Dempster JM, Krill-Burger JM, Piccioni F, Udeshi ND, Olive ME, Carr SA, Root DE, McFarland JM, Vazquez F, Hahn WC. Cancer Discov. 2023 Mar 1;13(3):766-795. doi: 10.1158/2159-8290.CD-22-1230. PubMed 36576405.
Backbone
  Vector backbone: pLX_209
  Vector type: Mammalian Expression, Lentiviral, CRISPR
  Selectable markers: Neomycin (select with G418)
Growth in bacteria
  Bacterial resistance: Ampicillin, 100 μg/mL
  Growth temperature: 37°C
  Growth strain: NEB Stable
  Copy number: Unknown
Gene/Insert
  Gene/Insert name: Ubiquitin
  Species: H. sapiens (human)
  Promoter: EF1alpha
  Cloning method: Restriction Enzyme; 5′ cloning site unknown (unknown if destroyed)
Terms and licenses: Academic/Nonprofit Terms; Industry Terms: Not Available to Industry
How to cite: pLX209-neo-HA-Ub-T2A-Tet3G was a gift from William Hahn (Addgene plasmid # 202436 ; http://n2t.net/addgene:202436 ; RRID:Addgene_202436)
