[The description below was written by a language model from this plasmid's Addgene catalogue record and pLannotate feature annotations shown in this document.]
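Description:
pLX209-neo-HA-Ub-T2A-Tet3G is a 9.8 kb third-generation-style, self-inactivating HIV-1 lentiviral expression vector built on the pLX_209 backbone for stable delivery into mammalian cells. In bacteria it is maintained through a high-copy ColE1/pUC origin and ampicillin resistance. An f1 origin, an SV40 origin and remnants of lac/lacZα cloning-vector sequence are also present in the backbone. The viral genome is transcribed from an RSV promoter fused to a truncated 5' LTR and carries the Ψ packaging signal with a partial gag sequence, the RRE for Rev-dependent nuclear export, a cPPT/CTS and a ΔU3 3' LTR followed by an SV40 polyadenylation signal. Packaging functions must therefore be supplied in trans, and the integrated provirus lacks LTR promoter activity.

Two expression units lie between the LTRs. A human PGK promoter drives NeoR, allowing transduced cells to be selected with G418. Downstream, the EF-1α promoter drives a single open reading frame encoding human ubiquitin with an HA epitope tag, joined to the Tet-On 3G reverse transactivator and followed by a WPRE to enhance transcript expression. The HA tag and T2A peptide are stated in the name and purpose but are not annotated individually in the feature table; the gap between the ubiquitin and Tet-On 3G coding regions is consistent with a 2A linker. Ribosomal skipping at the T2A would yield the two proteins separately from one mRNA.

Cells carrying this vector constitutively produce HA-ubiquitin, useful for detecting or enriching ubiquitin-conjugated proteins through the HA tag. They also produce the transactivator needed for doxycycline-inducible expression from a separate tet-operator-containing construct. The associated publication concerns a ubiquitination cascade regulating the integrated stress response in carcinomas. The catalogue also lists CRISPR as a vector type, but no Cas or guide RNA element appears in the annotation.
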