Features (pLannotate 1.2.2; 29 found; start..end, strand, type, name):
    103..124     +  protein_bind   CAP binding site: CAP binding activates transcription in the presence of cAMP. E. coli catabolite activator protein
    139..169     +  promoter       lac promoter: promoter for the E. coli lac operon
    177..193     +  protein_bind   lac operator: The lac repressor binds to the lac operator to inhibit transcription in E. coli. This inhibition can be relieved by adding lactose or isopropyl-β-D-thiogalactopyranoside (IPTG). lac repressor encoded by lacI
    238..256     +  promoter       T3 promoter: promoter for bacteriophage T3 RNA polymerase
    284..510     +  promoter       RSV promoter: Rous sarcoma virus enhancer/promoter
    511..691     +  LTR            5' LTR (truncated): truncated 5' long terminal repeat (LTR) from HIV-1
    738..863     +  misc_feature   HIV-1 Ψ: packaging signal of human immunodeficiency virus type 1
    847..1210    +  CDS            HIV-1 gag (fragment): gag protein from human immunodeficiency virus 1; gag
   1356..1589    +  misc_feature   RRE: The Rev response element (RRE) of HIV-1 allows for Rev-dependent mRNA export from the nucleus to the cytoplasm.
   1966..1992    +  CDS            Rev (fragment): human immunodeficiency virus 1 (HIV-1) Rev protein; rev; enhances nuclear export of unspliced and incompletely spliced viral mRNAs
   1993..2493    +  promoter       hPGK promoter: human phosphoglycerate kinase 1 promoter
   2508..3302    +  CDS            NeoR/KanR: aminoglycoside phosphotransferase from Tn5; aph(3')-II (or nptII); confers resistance to neomycin, kanamycin, and G418 (Geneticin®)
   3350..3467    +  misc_feature   cPPT/CTS: central polypurine tract and central termination sequence of HIV-1
   3533..3599    +  CDS            small t antigen (fragment): SV40 (simian virus 40) small t antigen
   3606..4784    +  promoter       EF-1α promoter: strong constitutive promoter for human elongation factor EF-1α
   4861..5088    +  CDS            ubiquitin: human ubiquitin C; Homo sapiens UBC
   5152..5898    +  CDS            Tet-On® 3G: modified rtTA protein that binds tightly to promoters containing the tet operator in the presence of doxycycline
   5914..6502    +  misc_feature   WPRE: woodchuck hepatitis virus posttranscriptional regulatory element
   6553..6572    +  misc_feature   cPPT/CTS (fragment): central polypurine tract and central termination sequence of HIV-1
   6574..6807    +  LTR            3' LTR (ΔU3): self-inactivating 3' long terminal repeat (LTR) from HIV-1
   6885..7006    +  polyA_signal   SV40 poly(A) signal: SV40 polyadenylation signal
   7046..7181    +  rep_origin     SV40 ori: SV40 origin of replication
   7202..7220    -  promoter       T7 promoter: promoter for bacteriophage T7 RNA polymerase
   7228..7383    +  CDS            lacZα (fragment): LacZα fragment of β-galactosidase; lacZ fragment
   7388..7816    +  rep_origin     f1 ori (sequence partly withheld): f1 bacteriophage origin of replication; arrow indicates direction of (+) strand synthesis
   7869..7973    +  promoter       AmpR promoter: bla
   7974..8834    +  CDS            AmpR: β-lactamase; bla; confers resistance to ampicillin, carbenicillin, and related antibiotics
   9005..9593    +  rep_origin     ori: high-copy-number ColE1/pMB1/pBR322/pUC origin of replication
   9776..90      +  CDS            lacI (fragment) (across the origin): lac repressor; lacI; The lac repressor binds to the lac operator to inhibit transcription in E. coli. This inhibition can be relieved by adding lactose or isopropyl-β-D-thiogalactopyranoside (IPTG).
>Addgene plasmid #202436 | pLX209-neo-HA-Ub-T2A-Tet3G | addgene full sequence | sequence record 399227 | Addgene NGS Result
CCCAATACGCAAACCGCCTCTCCCCGCGCGTTGGCCGATTCATTAATGCAGCTGGCACGACAGGTTTCCC
GACTGGAAAGCGGGCAGTGAGCGCAACGCAATTAATGTGAGTTAGCTCACTCATTAGGCACCCCAGGCTT
TACACTTTATGCTTCCGGCTCGTATGTTGTGTGGAATTGTGAGCGGATAACAATTTCACACAGGAAACAG
CTATGACCATGATTACGCCAAGCGCGCAATTAACCCTCACTAAAGGGAACAAAAGCTGGAGCTGCAAGCT
TAATGTAGTCTTATGCAATACTCTTGTAGTCTTGCAACATGGTAACGATGAGTTAGCAACATGCCTTACA
AGGAGAGAAAAAGCACCGTGCATGCCGATTGGTGGAAGTAAGGTGGTACGATCGTGCCTTATTAGGAAGG
CAACAGACGGGTCTGACATGGATTGGACGAACCACTGAATTGCCGCATTGCAGAGATATTGTATTTAAGT
GCCTAGCTCGATACATAAACGGGTCTCTCTGGTTAGACCAGATCTGAGCCTGGGAGCTCTCTGGCTAACT
AGGGAACCCACTGCTTAAGCCTCAATAAAGCTTGCCTTGAGTGCTTCAAGTAGTGTGTGCCCGTCTGTTG
TGTGACTCTGGTAACTAGAGATCCCTCAGACCCTTTTAGTCAGTGTGGAAAATCTCTAGCAGTGGCGCCC
GAACAGGGACTTGAAAGCGAAAGGGAAACCAGAGGAGCTCTCTCGACGCAGGACTCGGCTTGCTGAAGCG
CGCACGGCAAGAGGCGAGGGGCGGCGACTGGTGAGTACGCCAAAAATTTTGACTAGCGGAGGCTAGAAGG
AGAGAGATGGGTGCGAGAGCGTCAGTATTAAGCGGGGGAGAATTAGATCGCGATGGGAAAAAATTCGGTT
AAGGCCAGGGGGAAAGAAAAAATATAAATTAAAACATATAGTATGGGCAAGCAGGGAGCTAGAACGATTC
GCAGTTAATCCTGGCCTGTTAGAAACATCAGAAGGCTGTAGACAAATACTGGGACAGCTACAACCATCCC
TTCAGACAGGATCAGAAGAACTTAGATCATTATATAATACAGTAGCAACCCTCTATTGTGTGCATCAAAG
GATAGAGATAAAAGACACCAAGGAAGCTTTAGACAAGATAGAGGAAGAGCAAAACAAAAGTAAGACCACC
GCACAGCAAGCGGCCGCTGATCTTCAGACCTGGAGGAGGAGATATGAGGGACAATTGGAGAAGTGAATTA
TATAAATATAAAGTAGTAAAAATTGAACCATTAGGAGTAGCACCCACCAAGGCAAAGAGAAGAGTGGTGC
AGAGAGAAAAAAGAGCAGTGGGAATAGGAGCTTTGTTCCTTGGGTTCTTGGGAGCAGCAGGAAGCACTAT
GGGCGCAGCGTCAATGACGCTGACGGTACAGGCCAGACAATTATTGTCTGGTATAGTGCAGCAGCAGAAC
AATTTGCTGAGGGCTATTGAGGCGCAACAGCATCTGTTGCAACTCACAGTCTGGGGCATCAAGCAGCTCC
AGGCAAGAATCCTGGCTGTGGAAAGATACCTAAAGGATCAACAGCTCCTGGGGATTTGGGGTTGCTCTGG
AAAACTCATTTGCACCACTGCTGTGCCTTGGAATGCTAGTTGGAGTAATAAATCTCTGGAACAGATTTGG
AATCACACGACCTGGATGGAGTGGGACAGAGAAATTAACAATTACACAAGCTTAATACACTCCTTAATTG
AAGAATCGCAAAACCAGCAAGAAAAGAATGAACAAGAATTATTGGAATTAGATAAATGGGCAAGTTTGTG
GAATTGGTTTAACATAACAAATTGGCTGTGGTATATAAAATTATTCATAATGATAGTAGGAGGCTTGGTA
GGTTTAAGAATAGTTTTTGCTGTACTTTCTATAGTGAATAGAGTTAGGCAGGGATATTCACCATTATCGT
TTCAGACCCACCTCCCAACCCCGAGGGGACCCTTGCGCCTTTTCCAAGGCAGCCCTGGGTTTGCGCAGGG
ACGCGGCTGCTCTGGGCGTGGTTCCGGGAAACGCAGCGGCGCCGACCCTGGGTCTCGCACATTCTTCACG
TCCGTTCGCAGCGTCACCCGGATCTTCGCCGCTACCCTTGTGGGCCCCCCGGCGACGCTTCCTGCTCCGC
CCCTAAGTCGGGAAGGTTCCTTGCGGTTCGCGGCGTGCCGGACGTGACAAACGGAAGCCGCACGTCTCAC
TAGTACCCTCGCAGACGGACAGCGCCAGGGAGCAATGGCAGCGCGCCGACCGCGATGGGCTGTGGCCAAT
AGCGGCTGCTCAGCAGGGCGCGCCGAGAGCAGCGGCCGGGAAGGGGCGGTGCGGGAGGCGGGGTGTGGGG
CGGTAGTGTGGGCCCTGTTCCTGCCCGCGCGGTGTTCCGCATTCTGCAAGCCTCCGGAGCGCACGTCGGC
AGTCGGCTCCCTCGTTGACCGAATCACCGACCTCTCTCCCCAGGGGGTACCGCCACCATGATTGAACAAG
ATAGATTGCACGCAGGTTCTCCGGCCGCTTGGGTGGAGAGGCTATTCGGCTATGACTGGGCACAACAGAC
AATCGGCTGCTCTGATGCCGCCGTGTTCCGGCTGTCAGCGCAGGGGCGCCCGGTTCTTTTTGTCAAGACC
GACCTGTCCGGTGCCCTGAATGAACTGCAGGACGAGGCAGCGCGGCTATCGTGGCTGGCCACGACGGGCG
TTCCTTGCGCAGCTGTGCTCGACGTTGTCACTGAAGCGGGAAGGGACTGGCTGCTATTGGGCGAAGTGCC
GGGGCAGGATCTCCTGTCATCTCACCTTGCTCCTGCCGAGAAAGTATCCATCATGGCTGATGCAATGCGG
CGGCTGCATACGCTTGATCCGGCTACCTGCCCATTCGACCACCAAGCGAAACATCGCATCGAGCGAGCAC
GTACTCGGATGGAAGCCGGTCTTGTCGATCAGGATGATCTGGACGAAGAGCATCAGGGGCTCGCGCCAGC
CGAACTGTTCGCCAGGCTCAAGGCGCGCATGCCCGACGGCGAGGATCTCGTCGTGACCCATGGCGATGCC
TGCTTGCCGAATATCATGGTGGAAAATGGCCGCTTTTCTGGATTCATCGACTGTGGCCGGCTGGGTGTGG
CGGACCGCTATCAGGACATAGCGTTGGCTACCCGTGATATTGCTGAAGAGCTTGGCGGCGAATGGGCTGA
CCGCTTCCTCGTGCTTTACGGTATCGCCGCTCCCGATTCGCAGCGCATCGCCTTCTATCGCCTTCTTGAC
GAGTTCTTCTGAGGTGGCGAATTCTAGATCTTGAGACAAATGGCAGTATTCATCCACAATTTTAAAAGAA
AAGGGGGGATTGGGGGGTACAGTGCAGGGGAAAGAATAGTAGACATAATAGCAACAGACATACAAACTAA
AGAATTACAAAAACAAATTACAAAAATTCAAAATTTTCGGGTTTATTACAGGGACAGCAGAGATCCACTT
TGGCGCCGGCTCGAGGGGGCCCGGGTGCAAAGATGGATAAAGTTTTAAACAGAGAGGAATCTTTGCAGCT
AATGGACCTTCTAGGTCTTGAAAGGAGTGGGAATTGGCTCCGGTGCCCGTCAGTGGGCAGAGCGCACATC
GCCCACAGTCCCCGAGAAGTTGGGGGGAGGGGTCGGCAATTGAACCGGTGCCTAGAGAAGGTGGCGCGGG
GTAAACTGGGAAAGTGATGTCGTGTACTGGCTCCGCCTTTTTCCCGAGGGTGGGGGAGAACCGTATATAA
GTGCAGTAGTCGCCGTGAACGTTCTTTTTCGCAACGGGTTTGCCGCCAGAACACAGGTAAGTGCCGTGTG
TGGTTCCCGCGGGCCTGGCCTCTTTACGGGTTATGGCCCTTGCGTGCCTTGAATTACTTCCACCTGGCTG
CAGTACGTGATTCTTGATCCCGAGCTTCGGGTTGGAAGTGGGTGGGAGAGTTCGAGGCCTTGCGCTTAAG
GAGCCCCTTCGCCTCGTGCTTGAGTTGAGGCCTGGCCTGGGCGCTGGGGCCGCCGCGTGCGAATCTGGTG
GCACCTTCGCGCCTGTCTCGCTGCTTTCGATAAGTCTCTAGCCATTTAAAATTTTTGATGACCTGCTGCG
ACGCTTTTTTTCTGGCAAGATAGTCTTGTAAATGCGGGCCAAGATCTGCACACTGGTATTTCGGTTTTTG
GGGCCGCGGGCGGCGACGGGGCCCGTGCGTCCCAGCGCACATGTTCGGCGAGGCGGGGCCTGCGAGCGCG
GCCACCGAGAATCGGACGGGGGTAGTCTCAAGCTGGCCGGCCTGCTCTGGTGCCTGGCCTCGCGCCGCCG
TGTATCGCCCCGCCCTGGGCGGCAAGGCTGGCCCGGTCGGCACCAGTTGCGTGAGCGGAAAGATGGCCGC
TTCCCGGCCCTGCTGCAGGGAGCTCAAAATGGAGGACGCGGCGCTCGGGAGAGCGGGCGGGTGAGTCACC
CACACAAAGGAAAAGGGCCTTTCCGTCCTCAGCCGTCGCTTCATGTGACTCCACGGAGTACCGGGCGCCG
TCCAGGCACCTCGATTAGTTCTCGAGCTTTTGGAGTACGTCGTCTTTAGGTTGGGGGGAGGGGTTTTATG
CGATGGAGTTTCCCCACACTGAGTGGGTGGAGACTGAAGTTAGGCCAGCTTGGCACTTGATGTAATTCTC
CTTGGAATTTGCCCTTTTTGAGTTTGGATCTTGGTTCATTCTCAAGCCTCAGACAGTGGTTCAAAGTTTT
TTTCTTCCATTTCAGGTGTCGTGAGGGATCCGCCACCATGGGCTACCCCTATGATGTGCCTGACTACGCA
GATCTCAATGGTGGTGGTGGTGGGTCGACCATGCAGATCTTCGTGAAGACCCTGACTGGTAAGACCATCA
CTCTCGAAGTGGAGCCGAGTGACACCATTGAGAATGTCAAGGCAAAGATCCAAGACAAGGAAGGCATCCC
TCCTGACCAGCAGAGGTTGATCTTTGCTGGGAAACAGCTGGAAGATGGACGCACCCTGTCTGACTACAAC
ATCCAGAAAGAGTCCACCCTGCACCTGGTCCTCCGTCTCAGAGGTGGTGGATCCGGTGAGGGCAGAGGAA
GCCTTCTAACATGCGGTGACGTGGAGGAGAATCCCGGCCCTATGTCTAGACTGGACAAGAGCAAAGTCAT
AAACTCTGCTCTGGAATTACTCAATGGAGTCGGTATCGAAGGCCTGACGACAAGGAAACTCGCTCAAAAG
CTGGGAGTTGAGCAGCCTACCCTGTACTGGCACGTGAAGAACAAGCGGGCCCTGCTCGATGCCCTGCCAA
TCGAGATGCTGGACAGGCATCATACCCACTCCTGCCCCCTGGAAGGCGAGTCATGGCAAGACTTTCTGCG
GAACAACGCCAAGTCATACCGCTGTGCTCTCCTCTCACATCGCGACGGGGCTAAAGTGCATCTCGGCACC
CGCCCAACAGAGAAACAGTACGAAACCCTGGAAAATCAGCTCGCGTTCCTGTGTCAGCAAGGCTTCTCCC
TGGAGAACGCACTGTACGCTCTGTCCGCCGTGGGCCACTTTACACTGGGCTGCGTATTGGAGGAACAGGA
GCATCAAGTAGCAAAAGAGGAAAGAGAGACACCTACCACCGATTCTATGCCCCCACTTCTGAAACAAGCA
ATTGAGCTGTTCGACCGGCAGGGAGCCGAACCTGCCTTCCTTTTCGGCCTGGAACTAATCATATGTGGCC
TGGAGAAACAGCTAAAGTGCGAAAGCGGCGGGCCGACCGACGCCCTTGACGATTTTGACTTAGACATGCT
CCCAGCCGATGCCCTTGACGACTTTGACCTTGATATGCTGCCTGCTGACGCTCTTGACGATTTTGACCTT
GACATGCTCCCCGGGTAAACGCGTTAAGTCGACAATCAACCTCTGGATTACAAAATTTGTGAAAGATTGA
CTGGTATTCTTAACTATGTTGCTCCTTTTACGCTATGTGGATACGCTGCTTTAATGCCTTTGTATCATGC
TATTGCTTCCCGTATGGCTTTCATTTTCTCCTCCTTGTATAAATCCTGGTTGCTGTCTCTTTATGAGGAG
TTGTGGCCCGTTGTCAGGCAACGTGGCGTGGTGTGCACTGTGTTTGCTGACGCAACCCCCACTGGTTGGG
GCATTGCCACCACCTGTCAGCTCCTTTCCGGGACTTTCGCTTTCCCCCTCCCTATTGCCACGGCGGAACT
CATCGCCGCCTGCCTTGCCCGCTGCTGGACAGGGGCTCGGCTGTTGGGCACTGACAATTCCGTGGTGTTG
TCGGGGAAATCATCGTCCTTTCCTTGGCTGCTCGCCTGTGTTGCCACCTGGATTCTGCGCGGGACGTCCT
TCTGCTACGTCCCTTCGGCCCTCAATCCAGCGGACCTTCCTTCCCGCGGCCTGCTGCCGGCTCTGCGGCC
TCTTCCGCGTCTTCGCCTTCGCCCTCAGACGAGTCGGATCTCCCTTTGGGCCGCCTCCCCGCGTCGACTT
TAAGACCAATGACTTACAAGGCAGCTGTAGATCTTAGCCACTTTTTAAAAGAAAAGGGGGGACTGGAAGG
GCTAATTCACTCCCAACGAAGACAAGATCTGCTTTTTGCTTGTACTGGGTCTCTCTGGTTAGACCAGATC
TGAGCCTGGGAGCTCTCTGGCTAACTAGGGAACCCACTGCTTAAGCCTCAATAAAGCTTGCCTTGAGTGC
TTCAAGTAGTGTGTGCCCGTCTGTTGTGTGACTCTGGTAACTAGAGATCCCTCAGACCCTTTTAGTCAGT
GTGGAAAATCTCTAGCAGTACGTATAGTAGTTCATGTCATCTTATTATTCAGTATTTATAACTTGCAAAG
AAATGAATATCAGAGAGTGAGAGGAACTTGTTTATTGCAGCTTATAATGGTTACAAATAAAGCAATAGCA
TCACAAATTTCACAAATAAAGCATTTTTTTCACTGCATTCTAGTTGTGGTTTGTCCAAACTCATCAATGT
ATCTTATCATGTCTGGCTCTAGCTATCCCGCCCCTAACTCCGCCCATCCCGCCCCTAACTCCGCCCAGTT
CCGCCCATTCTCCGCCCCATGGCTGACTAATTTTTTTTATTTATGCAGAGGCCGAGGCCGCCTCGGCCTC
TGAGCTATTCCAGAAGTAGTGAGGAGGCTTTTTTGGAGGCCTAGGGACGTACCCAATTCGCCCTATAGTG
AGTCGTATTACGCGCGCTCACTGGCCGTCGTTTTACAACGTCGTGACTGGGAAAACCCTGGCGTTACCCA
ACTTAATCGCCTTGCAGCACATCCCCCTTTCGCCAGCTGGCGTAATAGCGAAGAGGCCCGCACCGATCGC
CCTTCCCAACAGTTGCGCAGCCTGAATGGCGAATGGG
[124 nt withheld, positions 7388-7511]
C
[91 nt withheld, positions 7513-7603]
A
[49 nt withheld, positions 7605-7653]
CCTTTGACGTTGGAGTCCACGTTCTTT
[37 nt withheld, positions 7681-7717]
ACCCTATCTCGGTCTATTCTTTTGATTTATAAGGGATTTTGCCGATTTCGGCCTATTGGTTAAAAAATGA
GCTGATTTAACAAAAATTTAACGCGAATTTTAACAAAATATTAACGCTTACAATTTAGGTGGCACTTTTC
GGGGAAATGTGCGCGGAACCCCTATTTGTTTATTTTTCTAAATACATTCAAATATGTATCCGCTCATGAG
ACAATAACCCTGATAAATGCTTCAATAATATTGAAAAAGGAAGAGTATGAGTATTCAACATTTCCGTGTC
GCCCTTATTCCCTTTTTTGCGGCATTTTGCCTTCCTGTTTTTGCTCACCCAGAAACGCTGGTGAAAGTAA
AAGATGCTGAAGATCAGTTGGGTGCACGAGTGGGTTACATCGAACTGGATCTCAACAGCGGTAAGATCCT
TGAGAGTTTTCGCCCCGAAGAACGTTTTCCAATGATGAGCACTTTTAAAGTTCTGCTATGTGGCGCGGTA
TTATCCCGTATTGACGCCGGGCAAGAGCAACTCGGTCGCCGCATACACTATTCTCAGAATGACTTGGTTG
AGTACTCACCAGTCACAGAAAAGCATCTTACGGATGGCATGACAGTAAGAGAATTATGCAGTGCTGCCAT
AACCATGAGTGATAACACTGCGGCCAACTTACTTCTGACAACGATCGGAGGACCGAAGGAGCTAACCGCT
TTTTTGCACAACATGGGGGATCATGTAACTCGCCTTGATCGTTGGGAACCGGAGCTGAATGAAGCCATAC
CAAACGACGAGCGTGACACCACGATGCCTGTAGCAATGGCAACAACGTTGCGCAAACTATTAACTGGCGA
ACTACTTACTCTAGCTTCCCGGCAACAATTAATAGACTGGATGGAGGCGGATAAAGTTGCAGGACCACTT
CTGCGCTCGGCCCTTCCGGCTGGCTGGTTTATTGCTGATAAATCTGGAGCCGGTGAGCGTGGGTCTCGCG
GTATCATTGCAGCACTGGGGCCAGATGGTAAGCCCTCCCGTATCGTAGTTATCTACACGACGGGGAGTCA
GGCAACTATGGATGAACGAAATAGACAGATCGCTGAGATAGGTGCCTCACTGATTAAGCATTGGTAACTG
TCAGACCAAGTTTACTCATATATACTTTAGATTGATTTAAAACTTCATTTTTAATTTAAAAGGATCTAGG
TGAAGATCCTTTTTGATAATCTCATGACCAAAATCCCTTAACGTGAGTTTTCGTTCCACTGAGCGTCAGA
CCCCGTAGAAAAGATCAAAGGATCTTCTTGAGATCCTTTTTTTCTGCGCGTAATCTGCTGCTTGCAAACA
AAAAAACCACCGCTACCAGCGGTGGTTTGTTTGCCGGATCAAGAGCCACCAACTCTTTTTCCGAAGGTAA
CTGGCTTCAGCAGAGCGCAGATACCAAATACTGTTCTTCTAGTGTAGCCGTAGTTAGGCCACCACTTCAA
GAACTCTGTAGCACCGCCTACATACCTCGCTCTGCTAATCCTGTTACCAGTGGCTGCTGCCAGTGGCGAT
AAGTCGTGTCTTACCGGGTTGGACTCAAGACGATAGTTACCGGATAAGGCGCAGCGGTCGGGCTGAACGG
GGGGTTCGTGCACACAGCCCAGCTTGGAGCGAACGACCTACACCGAACTGAGATACCTACAGCGTGAGCT
ATGAGAAAGCGCCACGCTTCCCGAAGGGAGAAAGGCGGACAGGTATCCGGTAAGCGGCAGGGTCGGAACA
GGAGAGCGCACGAGGGAGCTTCCAGGGGGAAACGCCTGGTATCTTTATAGTCCTGTCGGGTTTCGCCACC
TCTGACTTGAGCGTCGATTTTTGTGATGCTCGTCAGGGGGGCGGAGCCTATGGAAAAACGCCAGCAACGC
GGCCTTTTTACGGTTCCTGGCCTTTTGCTGGCCTTTTGCTCACATGTTCTTTCCTGCGTTATCCCCTGAT
TCTGTGGATAACCGTATTACCGCCTTTGAGTGAGCTGATACCGCTCGCCGCAGCCGAACGACCGAGCGCA
GCGAGTCAGTGAGCGAGGAAGCGGAAGAGCG
